Addgene plasmid #47075: pBXNH3A
Purpose: (Empty Backbone) FX cloning E.coli expression vector with araBAD promoter and N-terminal 10x His, 3C protease cleavage site and Avi-tag
Depositing lab: Raimund Dutzler & Eric Geertsma. Depositing organization: University of Zurich. Publication: A versatile and efficient high-throughput cloning tool for structural biology. Geertsma ER, Dutzler R. Biochemistry. 2011 Apr 19;50(15):3272-8. Epub 2011 Mar 25. 10.1021/bi200178z PubMed 21410291.
Backbone
  Vector backbone: pBADnLIC
  Backbone manufacturer: Eric R Geertsma & Bert Poolman
  Backbone size (bp): 5824
  Modifications to backbone: modified for compatibility with FX cloning and added tags/fusion proteins
  Vector type: Bacterial Expression
  Promoter: araBAD
  Tag / fusion protein: decaHis (10x His) (N terminal on backbone); 3C protease site (PreScission site) (N terminal on backbone); Avi-tag (N terminal on backbone)
Growth in bacteria
  Bacterial resistance: Chloramphenicol and Ampicillin, 25 & 100 μg/mL
  Growth temperature: 37°C
  Growth strain: DB3.1
  Copy number: Unknown
Gene/Insert
  Cloning method: Unknown
  Sequencing primers: 5′ pBAD-F; 3′ pBAD-R
Terms and licenses: Academic/Nonprofit Terms; Industry Terms: Not Available to Industry
How to cite: pBXNH3A was a gift from Raimund Dutzler & Eric Geertsma (Addgene plasmid # 47075 ; http://n2t.net/addgene:47075 ; RRID:Addgene_47075)
