[The description below was written by a language model from this plasmid's Addgene catalogue record and pLannotate feature annotations shown in this document.]
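Description:
pBXNH3A is an empty bacterial expression backbone of 5,824 bp, derived from pBADnLIC and adapted for FX cloning, a high-throughput subcloning system developed for structural biology. Expression in E. coli is driven by the araBAD promoter, with the divergently transcribed araC regulator carried on the same plasmid, so transcription of an inserted gene is induced with L-arabinose. Transcripts end at the rrnB T1 and T2 terminators downstream of the cloning region. The plasmid replicates from a ColE1/pMB1-type origin accompanied by the pBR322 bom region and only a fragment of rop; the record lists copy number as unknown. A β-lactamase gene confers ampicillin resistance.

According to the catalogue entry, an inserted open reading frame gains an N-terminal decahistidine tag, a 3C (PreScission) protease cleavage site and an Avi-tag. The automated annotation picks up only the Avi-tag just downstream of the promoter, so the order and exact positions of the other elements cannot be confirmed from the feature table. The His tag supports metal-affinity purification, the 3C site allows proteolytic tag removal, and the Avi-tag permits site-specific enzymatic biotinylation.

The cloning site is occupied by a counterselection cassette in reverse orientation, containing the ccdB toxin gene, a ccdA fragment and a chloramphenicol acetyltransferase gene. This explains both the dual chloramphenicol and ampicillin selection and the need to propagate the empty vector in the ccdB-tolerant strain DB3.1. Replacing the cassette with an insert removes ccdB, so recombinants can be recovered in ordinary ccdB-sensitive strains. The attR1 site and the short SV40 NLS and capTEV matches flanking the cassette are probably remnants of its source or incidental hits.
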