Features (pLannotate 1.2.2; 20 found; start..end, strand, type, name):
      1..285     +  promoter       araBAD promoter: araBAD; promoter of the L-arabinose operon of E. coli; the araC regulatory gene is transcribed in the opposite direction (Guzman et al., 1995)
    379..420     +  CDS            AviTag™ (fragment): peptide tag that allows for enzymatic biotinylation
    472..774     -  CDS            ccdB: CCDB_ECOLI - Also known as G, letB, letD. Experimental evidence at protein level: Swiss-Prot protein existence level 1. Toxic component of a type II toxin-antitoxin (TA) system, functioning in plasmid maintainence. Responsible for the post- segregational killing (PSK) of plasmid-free cells, also referred to as a plasmid addiction system. Half-life of over 2 hours. Cell killing by CcdB is accompanied by filamentation, defects in chromosome and plasmid segregation, defects in cell division, formation of anucleate cells, decreased DNA synthesis and plasmid loss. Interferes with the activity of DN
    779..937     -  CDS            ccdA (fragment): CCDA_ECO57 - Also known as H, letA. Experimental evidence at protein level: Swiss-Prot protein existence level 1. Antitoxin component of a type II toxin-antitoxin (TA) system which inhibits the post-segregational killing (PSK) of plasmid-free cells, also referred to as a plasmid addiction system. Binds to and blocks the activity of CcdB; will also remove bound CcdB protein from the CcdB-GyrA complex by forming a CcdA-CcdB complex, a process termed rejuvenation. Functions as a transcriptional corepressor for the ccdAB operon, repression also requires CcdB (By similarity). From Escherichia coli
   1116..1775    -  CDS            CmR: chloramphenicol acetyltransferase; cat; confers resistance to chloramphenicol
   1776..1805    -  promoter       cat promoter (fragment): promoter of the E. coli cat gene encoding chloramphenicol acetyltransferase
   1829..1859    -  promoter       lac UV5 promoter: E. coli lac promoter with an "up" mutation
   1884..2008    -  protein_bind   attR1: mutant version of attR; recombination site for the Gateway® LR reaction LR Clonase™
   2027..2047    -  CDS            SV40 NLS: nuclear localization signal of SV40 (simian virus 40) large T antigen
   2051..2071    -  CDS            SV40 NLS: nuclear localization signal of SV40 (simian virus 40) large T antigen
   2152..2169    +  CDS            capTEV™ (fragment): composite tag for in vivo biotinylation, TEV protease cleavage, and 6xHis tagging
   2276..2391    +  ncRNA          5S rRNA: Accession: RF00001 - 5S ribosomal RNA
   2395..2481    +  terminator     rrnB T1 terminator: Escherichia coli rrnB; transcription terminator T1 from the E. coli rrnB gene
   2573..2600    +  terminator     rrnB T2 terminator: transcription terminator T2 from the E. coli rrnB gene
   2619..2710    +  promoter       AmpR promoter: bla
   2711..3571    +  CDS            AmpR: β-lactamase; bla; confers resistance to ampicillin, carbenicillin, and related antibiotics
   3742..4330    +  rep_origin     ori: high-copy-number ColE1/pMB1/pBR322/pUC origin of replication
   4516..4656    -  misc_feature   bom: basis of mobility region from pBR322
   4758..4798    -  CDS            rop (fragment): Rop protein, which maintains plasmids at low copy number; rop
   4920..5798    -  CDS            araC: L-arabinose regulatory protein; araC
>Addgene plasmid #47075 | pBXNH3A | depositor full sequence | sequence record 67101 | pBXNH3A sequence 5824 bps
AAGAAACCAATTGTCCATATTGCATCAGACATTGCCGTCACTGCGTCTTTTACTGGCTCTTCTCGCTAAC
CAAACCGGTAACCCCGCTTATTAAAAGCATTCTGTAACAAAGCGGGACCAAAGCCATGACAAAAACGCGT
AACAAAAGTGTCTATAATCACGGCAGAAAAGTCCACATTGATTATTTGCACGGCGTCACACTTTGCTATG
CCATAGCATTTTTATCCATAAGATTAGCGGATCCTACCTGACGCTTTTTATCGCAACTCTCTACTGTTTC
TCCATACCCGTTTTTTGGGCTAACAGGAGGAATTAACCATGCACCATCATCATCACCATCATCATCATCA
TTTAGAAGTTTTGTTTCAAGGTCCAGGTCTGAACGATATCTTCGAAGCTCAGAAAATCGAATGGCACGAA
AGTTGAAGAGCGACCTGCAGACTGGCTGTGTATAAGGGAGCCTGACATTTATATTCCCCAGAACATCAGG
TTAATGGCGTTTTTGATGTCATTTTCGCGGTGGCTGAGATCAGCCACTTCTTCCCCGATAACGGAGACCG
GCACACTGGCCATATCGGTGGTCATCATGCGCCAGCTTTCATCCCCGATATGCACCACCGGGTAAAGTTC
ACGGGAGACTTTATCTGACAGCAGACGTGCACTGGCCAGGGGGATCACCATCCGTCGCCCGGGCGTGTCA
ATAATATCACTCTGTACATCCACAAACAGACGATAACGGCTCTCTCTTTTATAGGTGTAAACCTTAAACT
GCATTTCACCAGCCCCTGTTCTCGTCAGCAAAAGAGCCGTTCATTTCAATAAACCGGGCGACCTCAGCCA
TCCCTTCCTGATTTTCCGCTTTCCAGCGTTCGGCACGCAGACGACGGGCTTCATTCTGCATGGTTGTGCT
TACCAGACCGGAGATATTGACATCATATATGCCTTGAGCAACTGATAGCTGTCGCTGTCAACTGTCACTG
TAATACGCTGCTTCATAGCATACCTCTTTTTGACATACTTCGGGTATACATATCAGTATATATTCTTATA
CCGCAAAAATCAGCGCGCAAATACGCATACTGTTATCTGGCTTTTAGTAAGCCGGATCCACGCGTTTACG
CCCCGCCCTGCCACTCATCGCAGTACTGTTGTAATTCATTAAGCATTCTGCCGACATGGAAGCCATCACA
AACGGCATGATGAACCTGAATCGCCAGCGGCATCAGCACCTTGTCGCCTTGCGTATAATATTTGCCCATG
GTGAAAACGGGGGCGAAGAAGTTGTCCATATTGGCCACGTTTAAATCAAAACTGGTGAAACTCACCCAGG
GATTGGCTGAGACGAAAAACATATTCTCAATAAACCCTTTAGGGAAATAGGCCAGGTTTTCACCGTAACA
CGCCACATCTTGCGAATATATGTGTAGAAACTGCCGGAAATCGTCGTGGTATTCACTCCAGAGCGATGAA
AACGTTTCAGTTTGCTCATGGAAAACGGTGTAACAAGGGTGAACACTATCCCATATCACCAGCTCACCGT
CTTTCATTGCCATACGGAATTCCGGATGAGCATTCATCAGGCGGGCAAGAATGTGAATAAAGGCCGGATA
AAACTTGTGCTTATTTTTCTTTACGGTCTTTAAAAAGGCCGTAATATCCAGCTGAACGGTCTGGTTATAG
GTACATTGAGCAACTGACTGAAATGCCTCAAAATGTTCTTTACGATGCCATTGGGATATATCAACGGTGG
TATATCCAGTGATTTTTTTCTCCATTTTAGCTTCCTTAGCTCCTGAAAATCTCGACGGATCCTAACTCAA
AATCCACACATTATACGAGCCGGAAGCATAAAGTGTAAAGCCTGGGGTGCCTAATGCGGCCGCCATAGTG
ACTGGATATGTTGTGTTTTACAGTATTATGTAGTCTGTTTTTTATGCAAAATCTAATTTAATATATTGAT
ATTTATATCATTTTACGTTTCTCGTTCAGCTTTTTTGTACAAACTTGTGATATCGAATTCGCTAGCTACC
TTTCTCTTCTTTTTTGGATCTACCTTTCTCTTCTTTTTTGGGGATCCACTAGTTCAGCTCTTCTGCATAA
TAACTAGAACAAAAACTCATCTCAGAAGAGGATCTGAATAGCGCCGTCGACCATCATCATCATCATCATT
GAGTTTAAACGGTCTCCAGCTTGGCTGTTTTGGCGGATGAGAGAAGATTTTCAGCCTGATACAGATTAAA
TCAGAACGCAGAAGCGGTCTGATAAAACAGAATTTGCCTGGCGGCAGTAGCGCGGTGGTCCCACCTGACC
CCATGCCGAACTCAGAAGTGAAACGCCGTAGCGCCGATGGTAGTGTGGGGTCTCCCCATGCGAGAGTAGG
GAACTGCCAGGCATCAAATAAAACGAAAGGCTCAGTCGAAAGACTGGGCCTTTCGTTTTATCTGTTGTTT
GTCGGTGAACGCTCTCCTGAGTAGGACAAATCCGCCGGGAGCGGATTTGAACGTTGCGAAGCAACGGCCC
GGAGGGTGGCGGGCAGGACGCCCGCCATAAACTGCCAGGCATCAAATTAAGCAGAAGGCCATCCTGACGG
ATGGCCTTTTTGCGTTTCTACAAACTCTTTTGTTTATTTTTCTAAATACATTCAAATATGTATCCGCTCA
TGAGACAATAACCCTGATAAATGCTTCAATAATATTGAAAAAGGAAGAGTATGAGTATTCAACATTTCCG
TGTCGCCCTTATTCCCTTTTTTGCGGCATTTTGCCTTCCTGTTTTTGCTCACCCAGAAACGCTGGTGAAA
GTAAAAGATGCTGAAGATCAGTTGGGTGCACGAGTGGGTTACATCGAACTGGATCTCAACAGCGGTAAGA
TCCTTGAGAGTTTTCGCCCCGAAGAACGTTTTCCAATGATGAGCACTTTTAAAGTTCTGCTATGTGGCGC
GGTATTATCCCGTGTTGACGCCGGGCAAGAGCAACTCGGTCGCCGCATACACTATTCTCAGAATGACTTG
GTTGAGTACTCACCAGTCACAGAAAAGCATCTTACGGATGGCATGACAGTAAGAGAATTATGCAGTGCTG
CCATAACCATGAGTGATAACACTGCGGCCAACTTACTTCTGACAACGATCGGAGGACCGAAGGAGCTAAC
CGCTTTTTTGCACAACATGGGGGATCATGTAACTCGCCTTGATCGTTGGGAACCGGAGCTGAATGAAGCC
ATACCAAACGACGAGCGTGACACCACGATGCCTGTAGCAATGGCAACAACGTTGCGCAAACTATTAACTG
GCGAACTACTTACTCTAGCTTCCCGGCAACAATTAATAGACTGGATGGAGGCGGATAAAGTTGCAGGACC
ACTTCTGCGCTCGGCCCTTCCGGCTGGCTGGTTTATTGCTGATAAATCTGGAGCCGGTGAGCGTGGGTCT
CGCGGTATCATTGCAGCACTGGGGCCAGATGGTAAGCCCTCCCGTATCGTAGTTATCTACACGACGGGGA
GTCAGGCAACTATGGATGAACGAAATAGACAGATCGCTGAGATAGGTGCCTCACTGATTAAGCATTGGTA
ACTGTCAGACCAAGTTTACTCATATATACTTTAGATTGATTTAAAACTTCATTTTTAATTTAAAAGGATC
TAGGTGAAGATCCTTTTTGATAATCTCATGACCAAAATCCCTTAACGTGAGTTTTCGTTCCACTGAGCGT
CAGACCCCGTAGAAAAGATCAAAGGATCTTCTTGAGATCCTTTTTTTCTGCGCGTAATCTGCTGCTTGCA
AACAAAAAAACCACCGCTACCAGCGGTGGTTTGTTTGCCGGATCAAGAGCTACCAACTCTTTTTCCGAAG
GTAACTGGCTTCAGCAGAGCGCAGATACCAAATACTGTCCTTCTAGTGTAGCCGTAGTTAGGCCACCACT
TCAAGAACTCTGTAGCACCGCCTACATACCTCGCTCTGCTAATCCTGTTACCAGTGGCTGCTGCCAGTGG
CGATAAGTCGTGTCTTACCGGGTTGGACTCAAGACGATAGTTACCGGATAAGGCGCAGCGGTCGGGCTGA
ACGGGGGGTTCGTGCACACAGCCCAGCTTGGAGCGAACGACCTACACCGAACTGAGATACCTACAGCGTG
AGCTATGAGAAAGCGCCACGCTTCCCGAAGGGAGAAAGGCGGACAGGTATCCGGTAAGCGGCAGGGTCGG
AACAGGAGAGCGCACGAGGGAGCTTCCAGGGGGAAACGCCTGGTATCTTTATAGTCCTGTCGGGTTTCGC
CACCTCTGACTTGAGCGTCGATTTTTGTGATGCTCGTCAGGGGGGCGGAGCCTATGGAAAAACGCCAGCA
ACGCGGCCTTTTTACGGTTCCTGGCCTTTTGCTGGCCTTTTGCTCACATGTTCTTTCCTGCGTTATCCCC
TGATTCTGTGGATAACCGTATTACCGCCTTTGAGTGAGCTGATACCGCTCGCCGCAGCCGAACGACCGAG
CGCAGCGAGTCAGTGAGCGAGGAAGCGGAAGTGCGCCTGATGCGGTATTTTCTCCTTACGCATCTGTGCG
GTATTTCACACCGCATATGGTGCACTCTCAGTACAATCTGCTCTGATGCCGCATAGTTAAGCCAGTATAC
ACTCCGCTATCGCTACGTGACTGGGTCATGGCTGCGCCCCGACACCCGCCAACACCCGCTGACGCGCCCT
GACGGGCTTGTCTGCTCCCGGCATCCGCTTACAGACAAGCTGTGACCGTCTCCGGGAGCTGCATGTGTCA
GAGGTTTTCACCGTCATCACCGAAACGCGCGAGGCAGCAGATCAATTCGCGCGCGAAGGCGAAGCGGCAT
GCATAATGTGCCTGTCAAATGGACGAAGCAGGGATTCTGCAAACCCTATGCTACTCCGTCAAGCCGTCAA
TTGTCTGATTCGTTACCAATTATGACAACTTGACGGCTACATCATTCACTTTTTCTTCACAACCGGCACG
GAACTCGCTCGGGCTGGCCCCGGTGCATTTTTTAAATACCCGCGAGAAATAGAGTTGATCGTCAAAACCA
ACATTGCGACCGACGGTGGCGATAGGCATCCGGGTGGTGCTCAAAAGCAGCTTCGCCTGGCTGATACGTT
GGTCCTCGCGCCAGCTTAAGACGCTAATCCCTAACTGCTGGCGGAAAAGATGTGACAGACGCGACGGCGA
CAAGCAAACATGCTGTGCGACGCTGGCGATATCAAAATTGCTGTCTGCCAGGTGATCGCTGATGTACTGA
CAAGCCTCGCGTACCCGATTATCCATCGGTGGATGGAGCGACTCGTTAATCGCTTCCATGCGCCGCAGTA
ACAATTGCTCAAGCAGATTTATCGCCAGCAGCTCCGAATAGCGCCCTTCCCCTTGCCCGGCGTTAATGAT
TTGCCCAAACAGGTCGCTGAAATGCGGCTGGTGCGCTTCATCCGGGCGAAAGAACCCCGTATTGGCAAAT
ATTGACGGCCAGTTAAGCCATTCATGCCAGTAGGCGCGCGGACGAAAGTAAACCCACTGGTGATACCATT
CGCGAGCCTCCGGATGACGACCGTAGTGATGAATCTCTCCTGGCGGGAACAGCAAAATATCACCCGGTCG
GCAAACAAATTCTCGTCCCTGATTTTTCACCACCCCCTGACCGCGAATGGTGAGATTGAGAATATAACCT
TTCATTCCCAGCGGTCGGTCGATAAAAAAATCGAGATAACCGTTGGCCTCAATCGGCGTTAAACCCGCCA
CCAGATGGGCATTAAACGAGTATCCCGGCAGCAGGGGATCATTTTGCGCTTCAGCCATACTTTTCATACT
CCCGCCATTCAGAG
