>Addgene plasmid #47075 | pBXNH3A | addgene partial sequence | sequence record 73147 | CAT-R 5'-GCAACTGACTGAAATGCCTC-3'
TATCAACGGTGGTATATCCAGTGATTTTTTTCTCCATTTTAGCTTCCTTAGCTCCTGAAAATCTCGACGG
ATCCTAACTCAAAATCCACACATTATACGAGCCGGAAGCATAAAGTGTAAAGCCTGGGGTGCCTAATGCG
GCCGCCATAGTGACTGGATATGTTGTGTTTTACAGTATTATGTAGTCTGTTTTTTATGCAAAATCTAATT
TAATATATTGATATTTATATCATTTTACGTTTCTCGTTCAGCTTTTTTGTACAAACTTGTGATATCGAAT
TCGCTAGCTACCTTTCTCTTCTTTTTTGGATCTACCTTTCTCTTCTTTTTTGGGGATCCACTAGTTCAGC
TCTTCTGCATAATAACTAGAACAAAAACTCATCTCAGAAGAGGATCTGAATAGCGCCGTCGACCATCATC
ATCATCATCATTGAGTTTAAACGGTCTCCAGCTTGGCTGTTTTGGCGGATGAGAGAAGATTTTCAGCCTG
ATACAGATTAAATCAGAACGCAGAAGCGGTCTGATAAAACAGAATTTGCCTGGCGGCAGTAGCGCGGTGG
TCCCACCTGACCCCATGCCGAACTCAGAAGTGAAACGCCGTAGCGCCGATGGTAGTGTGGGGTCTCCCCA
TGCGAGAGTAGGGAACTGCCAGGCATCAAATAAAACGAAAGGCTCAGTCGAAAGACTGGGCCTTTCGTTT
TATCTGTTGTTTGTCGGTGAACGCTCTCCTGAGTAGGACAAATCCGCCGGGAGCGGATTTGAACGTTGCG
AAGCAACGGC
