>Addgene plasmid #47075 | pBXNH3A | addgene partial sequence | sequence record 73149 | pBAD-F 5'-ATGCCATAGCATTTTTATCC-3'
TCGCAACTCTCTACTGTTTCTCCATACCCGTTTTTTGGGCTAACAGGAGGAATTAACCATGCACCATCAT
CATCACCATCATCATCATCATTTAGAAGTTTTGTTTCAAGGTCCAGGTCTGAACGATATCTTCGAAGCTC
AGAAAATCGAATGGCACGAAAGTTGAAGAGCGACCTGCAGACTGGCTGTGTATAAGGGAGCCTGACATTT
ATATTCCCCAGAACATCAGGTTAATGGCGTTTTTGATGTCATTTTCGCGGTGGCTGAGATCAGCCACTTC
TTCCCCGATAACGGAGACCGGCACACTGGCCATATCGGTGGTCATCATGCGCCAGCTTTCATCCCCGATA
TGCACCACCGGGTAAAGTTCACGGGAGACTTTATCTGACAGCAGACGTGCACTGGCCAGGGGGATCACCA
TCCGTCGCCCGGGCGTGTCAATAATATCACTCTGTACATCCACAAACAGACGATAACGGCTCTCTCTTTT
ATAGGTGTAAACCTTAAACTGCATTTCACCAGCCCCTGTTCTCGTCAGCAAAAGAGCCGTTCATTTCAAT
AAACCGGGCGACCTCAGCCATCCCTTCCTGATTTTCCGCTTTCCAGCGTTCGGCACGCAGACGACGGGCT
TCATTCTGCATGGTTGTGCTTACCAGACCGGAGATATTGACATCATATATGCCTTGAGCAACTGATAGCT
GTCGCTGTCAACTGTCACTGTAATACGCTGCTTCATAGCATACCTCTTTTTGACATACTTCGGGTATACA
TATCAGTATATATTCTTATACCGCAAAAATCAGCGCGCAAATACGCATACTGTTATCTGGCTTTTAGTAA
GCCGGATCCACGCGTTTACGCCCCGCCCTGCCACTCATCGCAGTACTGTTGTAATTCATTAAGCATTCTG
CCGACATGGAAGCCATCACAAACGGCATGATGAACCTGAATCGCCAGCGGCATCAGCACCTTGTCGCCT
